Addgene plasmid #106112: pFRT_TO_FLAGHA_PRKRA_sgRNA_PAM_mutant
Purpose: Inducible gene expression of FlagHA-PRKRA sgRNA PAM mutant
Depositing lab: Thomas Tuschl. Depositing organization: Rockefeller University. Publication: The TIA1 RNA-Binding Protein Family Regulates EIF2AK2-Mediated Stress Response and Cell Cycle Progression. Meyer C, Garzia A, Mazzola M, Gerstberger S, Molina H, Tuschl T. Mol Cell. 2018 Feb 15;69(4):622-635.e6. doi: 10.1016/j.molcel.2018.01.011. PubMed 29429924.
Backbone
  Vector backbone: pFRT_TO_FlagHA_dest
  Vector type: Mammalian Expression
Growth in bacteria
  Bacterial resistance: Ampicillin, 100 μg/mL
  Growth temperature: 37°C
  Growth strain: DH5alpha
  Copy number: Unknown
Gene/Insert
  Gene/Insert name: PRKRA
  Species: H. sapiens (human)
  Mutation: silent mutation of Gly32 (GGG-->GGT)
  Entrez Gene: PRKRA (a.k.a. DYT16, HSD14, PACT, RAX)
  Tag / fusion protein: HA (N terminal on backbone); Flag (N terminal on backbone)
  Cloning method: Gateway Cloning
Terms and licenses: Academic/Nonprofit Terms; Industry Terms: Not Available to Industry
How to cite: pFRT_TO_FLAGHA_PRKRA_sgRNA_PAM_mutant was a gift from Thomas Tuschl (Addgene plasmid # 106112 ; http://n2t.net/addgene:106112 ; RRID:Addgene_106112)
