[The description below was written by a language model from this plasmid's Addgene catalogue record and pLannotate feature annotations shown in this document.]
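Description:
pFRT_TO_FLAGHA_PRKRA_sgRNA_PAM_mutant is a mammalian expression plasmid of about 6.3 kb for tetracycline-inducible expression of N-terminally FLAG- and HA-tagged human PRKRA (also called PACT or RAX), a double-stranded RNA-binding protein that activates the kinase EIF2AK2/PKR. It was made by Gateway recombination into the pFRT_TO_FlagHA_dest backbone, so the open reading frame is flanked by attB1 and attB2 sites. Propagation in E. coli relies on a high-copy ColE1/pUC-type origin and ampicillin resistance (AmpR). A fragment of the f1 origin and remnants of lac regulatory sequences are also annotated.

Transcription is driven by the CMV immediate-early enhancer and promoter. This is followed by short elements that the annotation matches to tet operator-containing promoters, consistent with a CMV/TetO arrangement that a Tet repressor keeps silent until tetracycline or doxycycline is added. The FLAG tag lies upstream of attB1. The HA tag is listed in the catalogue fields but was not picked up in the feature table. A V5 tag annotated downstream of attB2 is not listed as a fusion in the record. The transcript ends at a bGH polyadenylation signal.

Downstream, an FRT site sits directly before a hygromycin resistance gene with an SV40 poly(A) signal and no annotated promoter of its own. This layout is typical of Flp-mediated single-copy integration into a host cell line carrying a genomic FRT site, where integration activates hygromycin selection.

The insert carries a silent Gly32 change (GGG to GGT). As the name indicates, this destroys an sgRNA PAM, presumably so the transgene resists Cas9 cutting and can be used for inducible expression or rescue in cells where endogenous PRKRA has been targeted.
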