Features (pLannotate 1.2.2; 25 found; start..end, strand, type, name):
      1..380     +  enhancer       CMV enhancer: human cytomegalovirus immediate early enhancer
    381..584     +  promoter       CMV promoter: human cytomegalovirus (CMV) immediate early promoter
    586..605     +  promoter       PLtetO-1 promoter (fragment): modified phage lambda PL promoter with tet operator sites (Lutz and Bujard, 1997)
    607..626     +  promoter       PLtetO-1 promoter (fragment): modified phage lambda PL promoter with tet operator sites (Lutz and Bujard, 1997)
    634..667     +  promoter       TRE3GV promoter (fragment): 3rd-generation Tet-responsive promoter that can be activated by binding of Tet-On® 3G, optimized for retroviral and lentiviral vectors
    762..782     +  CDS            FLAG (fragment): FLAG® epitope tag, followed by an enterokinase cleavage site
    825..849     +  protein_bind   attB1: mutant version of attB; recombination site for the Gateway® BP reaction BP Clonase™
    852..1790    +  CDS            PRKRA: PRKRA_HUMAN - Also known as PACT, RAX. Experimental evidence at protein level: Swiss-Prot protein existence level 1. Activates EIF2AK2/PKR in the absence of double-stranded RNA (dsRNA), leading to phosphorylation of EIF2S1/EFI2-alpha and inhibition of translation and induction of apoptosis. Required for siRNA production by DICER1 and for subsequent siRNA-mediated post- transcriptional gene silencing. Does not seem to be required for processing of pre-miRNA to miRNA by DICER1. Promotes UBC9-p53/TP53 association and sumoylation and phosphorylation of p53/TP53 at 'Lys- 386' at 'Ser-392' respectiv
   1794..1818    -  protein_bind   attB2: mutant version of attB; recombination site for the Gateway® BP reaction BP Clonase™
   1871..1912    +  CDS            V5 tag: epitope tag from simian virus 5
   1998..2222    +  polyA_signal   bGH poly(A) signal: bovine growth hormone polyadenylation signal
   2226..2247    +  promoter       SV40 promoter (fragment): SV40 enhancer and early promoter
   2268..2501    +  rep_origin     f1 ori (fragment) (sequence partly withheld): f1 bacteriophage origin of replication; arrow indicates direction of (+) strand synthesis
   2506..2553    +  protein_bind   FRT: FLP-mediated recombination occurs in the 8-bp core sequence TCTAGAAA (Turan and Bode, 2011). FLP recombinase from the Saccharomyces cerevisiae 2μ plasmid
   2561..3583    +  CDS            HygR: aminoglycoside phosphotransferase from E. coli; aph(4)-Ia; confers resistance to hygromycin
   3593..3718    +  CDS            ble (fragment): BLE_KLEPN - Experimental evidence at protein level: Swiss-Prot protein existence level 1. Binding protein with a strong affinity to the bleomycin family of antibiotics. Binds to CL990; an antimitotic-antibiotic compound. From Klebsiella pneumoniae.
   3713..3834    +  polyA_signal   SV40 poly(A) signal: SV40 polyadenylation signal
   3907..3923    -  protein_bind   lac operator: The lac repressor binds to the lac operator to inhibit transcription in E. coli. This inhibition can be relieved by adding lactose or isopropyl-β-D-thiogalactopyranoside (IPTG). lac repressor encoded by lacI
   3931..3961    -  promoter       lac promoter: promoter for the E. coli lac operon
   3976..3997    -  protein_bind   CAP binding site: CAP binding activates transcription in the presence of cAMP. E. coli catabolite activator protein
   4010..4102    -  CDS            lacI (fragment): lac repressor; lacI; The lac repressor binds to the lac operator to inhibit transcription in E. coli. This inhibition can be relieved by adding lactose or isopropyl-β-D-thiogalactopyranoside (IPTG).
   4285..4873    -  rep_origin     ori: high-copy-number ColE1/pMB1/pBR322/pUC origin of replication
   5044..5904    -  CDS            AmpR: β-lactamase; bla; confers resistance to ampicillin, carbenicillin, and related antibiotics
   5905..6009    -  promoter       AmpR promoter: bla
   6068..6120    -  misc_feature   bom (fragment): basis of mobility region from pBR322
>Addgene plasmid #106112 | pFRT_TO_FLAGHA_PRKRA_sgRNA_PAM_mutant | addgene full sequence | sequence record 203446 | Addgene NGS Result
GACATTGATTATTGACTAGTTATTAATAGTAATCAATTACGGGGTCATTAGTTCATAGCCCATATATGGA
GTTCCGCGTTACATAACTTACGGTAAATGGCCCGCCTGGCTGACCGCCCAACGACCCCCGCCCATTGACG
TCAATAATGACGTATGTTCCCATAGTAACGCCAATAGGGACTTTCCATTGACGTCAATGGGTGGAGTATT
TACGGTAAACTGCCCACTTGGCAGTACATCAAGTGTATCATATGCCAAGTACGCCCCCTATTGACGTCAA
TGACGGTAAATGGCCCGCCTGGCATTATGCCCAGTACATGACCTTATGGGACTTTCCTACTTGGCAGTAC
ATCTACGTATTAGTCATCGCTATTACCATGGTGATGCGGTTTTGGCAGTACATCAATGGGCGTGGATAGC
GGTTTGACTCACGGGGATTTCCAAGTCTCCACCCCATTGACGTCAATGGGAGTTTGTTTTGGCACCAAAA
TCAACGGGACTTTCCAAAATGTCGTAACAACTCCGCCCCATTGACGCAAATGGGCGGTAGGCGTGTACGG
TGGGAGGTCTATATAAGCAGAGCTCTCCCTATCAGTGATAGAGATCTCCCTATCAGTGATAGAGATCGTC
GACGAGCTCGTTTAGTGAACCGTCAGATCGCCTGGAGACGCCATCCACGCTGTTTTGACCTCCATAGAAG
ACACCGGGACCGATCCAGCCTCCGGACTCTAGCGTTTAAACTTAAGCTTGGTACCATGGACTACAAGGAC
GACGATGACAAGTACCCTTATGACGTGCCCGATTACGCTTTGAACCAGATATCAACAAGTTTGTACAAAA
AAGCAGGCTTCATGTCCCAGAGCAGGCACCGCGCCGAGGCCCCGCCGCTGGAGCGCGAGGACAGTGGGAC
CTTCAGTTTGGGGAAGATGATAACAGCTAAGCCAGGTAAAACACCGATTCAGGTATTACACGAATACGGC
ATGAAGACCAAGAACATCCCAGTTTATGAATGTGAAAGATCTGATGTGCAAATACACGTGCCCACTTTCA
CCTTCAGAGTAACCGTTGGTGACATAACCTGCACAGGTGAAGGTACAAGTAAGAAGCTGGCGAAACATAG
AGCTGCAGAGGCTGCCATAAACATTTTGAAAGCCAATGCAAGTATTTGCTTTGCAGTTCCTGACCCCTTA
ATGCCTGACCCTTCCAAGCAACCAAAGAACCAGCTTAATCCTATTGGTTCATTACAGGAATTGGCTATTC
ATCATGGCTGGAGACTTCCTGAATATACCCTTTCCCAGGAGGGAGGACCTGCTCATAAGAGAGAATATAC
TACAATTTGCAGGCTAGAGTCATTTATGGAAACTGGAAAGGGGGCATCAAAAAAGCAAGCCAAAAGGAAT
GCTGCTGAGAAATTTCTTGCCAAATTTAGTAATATTTCTCCAGAGAACCACATTTCTTTAACAAATGTAG
TAGGACATTCTTTAGGATGTACTTGGCATTCCTTGAGGAATTCTCCTGGTGAAAAGATCAACTTACTGAA
AAGAAGCCTCCTTAGTATTCCAAATACAGATTACATCCAGCTGCTTAGTGAAATTGCCAAGGAACAAGGT
TTTAATATAACATATTTGGATATAGATGAACTGAGCGCCAATGGACAATATCAATGTCTTGCTGAACTGT
CCACCAGCCCCATCACAGTCTGTCATGGCTCCGGTATCTCCTGTGGCAATGCACAAAGTGATGCAGCTCA
CAATGCTTTGCAGTATTTAAAGATAATAGCAGAAAGAAAGTAAACCCAGCTTTCTTGTACAAAGTGGTTG
ATATCCAGCACAGTGGCGGCCGCTCAAGTCTAGAGGGCCCGCGGTTCGAAGGTAAGCCTATCCCTAACCC
TCTCCTCGGTCTCGATTCTACGCGTACCTGATCCGCGGCCGCATAGATAACTGATCCAGTGTGCCTCGAG
TCTAGAGGGCCCGTTTAAACCCGCTGATCAGCCTCGACTGTGCCTTCTAGTTGCCAGCCATCTGTTGTTT
GCCCCTCCCCCGTGCCTTCCTTGACCCTGGAAGGTGCCACTCCCACTGTCCTTTCCTAATAAAATGAGGA
AATTGCATCGCATTGTCTGAGTAGGTGTCATTCTATTCTGGGGGGTGGGGTGGGGCAGGACAGCAAGGGG
GAGGATTGGGAAGACAATAGCAGGCATGCTGGGGATGCGGTGGGCTCTATGGCTTCTGAGGCGGAAAGAA
CCAGCTGGGGCTCTAGGGGGTATCCCC
[124 nt withheld, positions 2268-2391]
C
[91 nt withheld, positions 2393-2483]
AGGGTGATGGTTCACGTACCTAGAAGTTCCTATTCCGAAGTTCCTATTCTCTAGAAAGTATAGGAACTTC
CTTGGCCAAAAAGCCTGAACTCACCGCGACGTCTGTCGAGAAGTTTCTGATCGAAAAGTTCGACAGCGTC
TCCGACCTGATGCAGCTCTCGGAGGGCGAAGAATCTCGTGCTTTCAGCTTCGATGTAGGAGGGCGTGGAT
ATGTCCTGCGGGTAAATAGCTGCGCCGATGGTTTCTACAAAGATCGTTATGTTTATCGGCACTTTGCATC
GGCCGCGCTCCCGATTCCGGAAGTGCTTGACATTGGGGAATTCAGCGAGAGCCTGACCTATTGCATCTCC
CGCCGTGCACAGGGTGTCACGTTGCAAGACCTGCCTGAAACCGAACTGCCCGCTGTTCTGCAGCCGGTCG
CGGAGGCCATGGATGCGATCGCTGCGGCCGATCTTAGCCAGACGAGCGGGTTCGGCCCATTCGGACCGCA
AGGAATCGGTCAATACACTACATGGCGTGATTTCATATGCGCGATTGCTGATCCCCATGTGTATCACTGG
CAAACTGTGATGGACGACACCGTCAGTGCGTCCGTCGCGCAGGCTCTCGATGAGCTGATGCTTTGGGCCG
AGGACTGCCCCGAAGTCCGGCACCTCGTGCACGCGGATTTCGGCTCCAACAATGTCCTGACGGACAATGG
CCGCATAACAGCGGTCATTGACTGGAGCGAGGCGATGTTCGGGGATTCCCAATACGAGGTCGCCAACATC
TTCTTCTGGAGGCCGTGGTTGGCTTGTATGGAGCAGCAGACGCGCTACTTCGAGCGGAGGCATCCGGAGC
TTGCAGGATCGCCGCGGCTCCGGGCGTATATGCTCCGCATTGGTCTTGACCAACTCTATCAGAGCTTGGT
TGACGGCAATTTCGATGATGCAGCTTGGGCGCAGGGTCGATGCGACGCAATCGTCCGATCCGGAGCCGGG
ACTGTCGGGCGTACACAAATCGCCCGCAGAAGCGCGGCCGTCTGGACCGATGGCTGTGTAGAAGTACTCG
CCGATAGTGGAAACCGACGCCCCAGCACTCGTCCGAGGGCAAAGGAATAGCACGTACTACGAGATTTCGA
TTCCACCGCCGCCTTCTATGAAAGGTTGGGCTTCGGAATCGTTTTCCGGGACGCCGGCTGGATGATCCTC
CAGCGCGGGGATCTCATGCTGGAGTTCTTCGCCCACCCCAACTTGTTTATTGCAGCTTATAATGGTTACA
AATAAAGCAATAGCATCACAAATTTCACAAATAAAGCATTTTTTTCACTGCATTCTAGTTGTGGTTTGTC
CAAACTCATCAATGTATCTTATCATGTCTGTATACCGTCGACCTCTAGCTAGAGCTTGGCGTAATCATGG
TCATAGCTGTTTCCTGTGTGAAATTGTTATCCGCTCACAATTCCACACAACATACGAGCCGGAAGCATAA
AGTGTAAAGCCTGGGGTGCCTAATGAGTGAGCTAACTCACATTAATTGCGTTGCGCTCACTGCCCGCTTT
CCAGTCGGGAAACCTGTCGTGCCAGCTGCATTAATGAATCGGCCAACGCGCGGGGAGAGGCGGTTTGCGT
ATTGGGCGCTCTTCCGCTTCCTCGCTCACTGACTCGCTGCGCTCGGTCGTTCGGCTGCGGCGAGCGGTAT
CAGCTCACTCAAAGGCGGTAATACGGTTATCCACAGAATCAGGGGATAACGCAGGAAAGAACATGTGAGC
AAAAGGCCAGCAAAAGGCCAGGAACCGTAAAAAGGCCGCGTTGCTGGCGTTTTTCCATAGGCTCCGCCCC
CCTGACGAGCATCACAAAAATCGACGCTCAAGTCAGAGGTGGCGAAACCCGACAGGACTATAAAGATACC
AGGCGTTTCCCCCTGGAAGCTCCCTCGTGCGCTCTCCTGTTCCGACCCTGCCGCTTACCGGATACCTGTC
CGCCTTTCTCCCTTCGGGAAGCGTGGCGCTTTCTCATAGCTCACGCTGTAGGTATCTCAGTTCGGTGTAG
GTCGTTCGCTCCAAGCTGGGCTGTGTGCACGAACCCCCCGTTCAGCCCGACCGCTGCGCCTTATCCGGTA
ACTATCGTCTTGAGTCCAACCCGGTAAGACACGACTTATCGCCACTGGCAGCAGCCACTGGTAACAGGAT
TAGCAGAGCGAGGTATGTAGGCGGTGCTACAGAGTTCTTGAAGTGGTGGCCTAACTACGGCTACACTAGA
AGAACAGTATTTGGTATCTGCGCTCTGCTGAAGCCAGTTACCTTCGGAAAAAGAGTTGGTAGCTCTTGAT
CCGGCAAACAAACCACCGCTGGTAGCGGTGGTTTTTTTGTTTGCAAGCAGCAGATTACGCGCAGAAAAAA
AGGATCTCAAGAAGATCCTTTGATCTTTTCTACGGGGTCTGACGCTCAGTGGAACGAAAACTCACGTTAA
GGGATTTTGGTCATGAGATTATCAAAAAGGATCTTCACCTAGATCCTTTTAAATTAAAAATGAAGTTTTA
AATCAATCTAAAGTATATATGAGTAAACTTGGTCTGACAGTTACCAATGCTTAATCAGTGAGGCACCTAT
CTCAGCGATCTGTCTATTTCGTTCATCCATAGTTGCCTGACTCCCCGTCGTGTAGATAACTACGATACGG
GAGGGCTTACCATCTGGCCCCAGTGCTGCAATGATACCGCGAGACCCACGCTCACCGGCTCCAGATTTAT
CAGCAATAAACCAGCCAGCCGGAAGGGCCGAGCGCAGAAGTGGTCCTGCAACTTTATCCGCCTCCATCCA
GTCTATTAATTGTTGCCGGGAAGCTAGAGTAAGTAGTTCGCCAGTTAATAGTTTGCGCAACGTTGTTGCC
ATTGCTACAGGCATCGTGGTGTCACGCTCGTCGTTTGGTATGGCTTCATTCAGCTCCGGTTCCCAACGAT
CAAGGCGAGTTACATGATCCCCCATGTTGTGCAAAAAAGCGGTTAGCTCCTTCGGTCCTCCGATCGTTGT
CAGAAGTAAGTTGGCCGCAGTGTTATCACTCATGGTTATGGCAGCACTGCATAATTCTCTTACTGTCATG
CCATCCGTAAGATGCTTTTCTGTGACTGGTGAGTACTCAACCAAGTCATTCTGAGAATAGTGTATGCGGC
GACCGAGTTGCTCTTGCCCGGCGTCAATACGGGATAATACCGCGCCACATAGCAGAACTTTAAAAGTGCT
CATCATTGGAAAACGTTCTTCGGGGCGAAAACTCTCAAGGATCTTACCGCTGTTGAGATCCAGTTCGATG
TAACCCACTCGTGCACCCAACTGATCTTCAGCATCTTTTACTTTCACCAGCGTTTCTGGGTGAGCAAAAA
CAGGAAGGCAAAATGCCGCAAAAAAGGGAATAAGGGCGACACGGAAATGTTGAATACTCATACTCTTCCT
TTTTCAATATTATTGAAGCATTTATCAGGGTTATTGTCTCATGAGCGGATACATATTTGAATGTATTTAG
AAAAATAAACAAATAGGGGTTCCGCGCACATTTCCCCGAAAAGTGCCACCTGACGTCGACGGATCGGGAG
ATCTCCCGATCCCCTATGGTGCACTCTCAGTACAATCTGCTCTGATGCCGCATAGTTAAGCCAGTATCTG
CTCCCTGCTTGTGTGTTGGAGGTCGCTGAGTAGTGCGCGAGCAAAATTTAAGCTACAACAAGGCAAGGCT
TGACCGACAATTGCATGAAGAATCTGCTTAGGGTTAGGCGTTTTGCGCTGCTTCGCGATGTACGGGCCAG
ATATACGCGTT
